Addgene plasmid #161665: IDG_KCNAB3_OE_1
Purpose: Overexpresses KCNAB3
Depositing lab: Mike McManus. Depositing organization: University of California, San Francisco (UCSF).
Backbone
  Vector backbone: pLX304
  Vector type: Mammalian Expression
  Selectable markers: Blasticidin
Growth in bacteria
  Bacterial resistance: Ampicillin, 100 μg/mL
  Growth temperature: 30°C
  Growth strain: NEB Stable
  Copy number: Low Copy
Gene/Insert
  Gene/Insert name: KCNAB3
  Species: H. sapiens (human)
  Entrez Gene: KCNAB3 (a.k.a. AKR6A9, KCNA3B, KCNA3.1B, KV-BETA-3, MGC116886)
  Tag / fusion protein: V5 (C terminal on backbone)
  Cloning method: Gateway Cloning
Terms and licenses: Academic/Nonprofit Terms; Industry Terms: Not Available to Industry
How to cite: IDG_KCNAB3_OE_1 was a gift from Mike McManus (Addgene plasmid # 161665 ; http://n2t.net/addgene:161665 ; RRID:Addgene_161665)
