[The description below was written by a language model from this plasmid's Addgene catalogue record and pLannotate feature annotations shown in this document.]
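Description:
IDG_KCNAB3_OE_1 is a mammalian overexpression construct for human KCNAB3, built on the pLX304 backbone by Gateway cloning. Although catalogued simply as a mammalian expression vector, the annotated 8.9 kb sequence shows the layout of a third-generation, self-inactivating HIV-1 lentiviral transfer plasmid. An RSV promoter drives a truncated 5' LTR, followed by the Ψ packaging signal with a gag fragment, the Rev response element, a cPPT/CTS and a ΔU3 3' LTR with a downstream SV40 polyadenylation signal. In bacteria it is maintained through a ColE1/pUC-type origin and ampicillin resistance. The record lists it as low copy, and the recommended recombination-tolerant strain fits a plasmid carrying repeated LTR sequences. An f1 origin, an SV40 origin and remnants of lac and T7/T3 promoter elements are also present from the backbone.

Between the LTRs are two expression units. A human PGK promoter drives the blasticidin S deaminase gene, allowing blasticidin selection of transduced or transfected mammalian cells. Downstream, past the cPPT/CTS, the CMV immediate early enhancer and promoter drive the KCNAB3 open reading frame, which is flanked by attB1 and attB2 sites left by the Gateway reaction. The record describes a backbone-encoded C-terminal V5 epitope tag, annotated just after attB2, which permits antibody detection of the product. A WPRE follows to enhance transcript stability and expression. KCNAB3 encodes a voltage-gated potassium channel beta subunit, an accessory protein that modulates pore-forming alpha subunits such as Kv1.5. The stated purpose is simply KCNAB3 overexpression, and the design suits stable, selectable expression of the V5-tagged protein in mammalian cells.
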