Features (pLannotate 1.2.2; 32 found; start..end, strand, type, name):
      1..304     +  enhancer       CMV enhancer: human cytomegalovirus immediate early enhancer
    305..508     +  promoter       CMV promoter: human cytomegalovirus (CMV) immediate early promoter
    532..549     +  protein_bind   attB1 (fragment): mutant version of attB; core recombination site for the Gateway® BP reaction BP Clonase™
    558..1769    +  CDS            KCNAB3: KCAB3_HUMAN - Also known as KCNA3B. Experimental evidence at protein level: Swiss-Prot protein existence level 1. Accessory potassium channel protein which modulates the activity of the pore-forming alpha subunit. Alters the functional properties of Kv1.5. From Homo sapiens (Human).
   1777..1794    -  protein_bind   attB2 (fragment): mutant version of attB; core recombination site for the Gateway® BP reaction BP Clonase™
   1797..1838    +  CDS            V5 tag: epitope tag from simian virus 5
   1880..2468    +  misc_feature   WPRE: woodchuck hepatitis virus posttranscriptional regulatory element
   2519..2538    +  misc_feature   cPPT/CTS (fragment): central polypurine tract and central termination sequence of HIV-1
   2540..2773    +  LTR            3' LTR (ΔU3): self-inactivating 3' long terminal repeat (LTR) from HIV-1
   2851..2972    +  polyA_signal   SV40 poly(A) signal: SV40 polyadenylation signal
   3012..3147    +  rep_origin     SV40 ori: SV40 origin of replication
   3168..3186    -  promoter       T7 promoter: promoter for bacteriophage T7 RNA polymerase
   3194..3349    +  CDS            lacZα (fragment): LacZα fragment of β-galactosidase; lacZ fragment
   3354..3782    +  rep_origin     f1 ori (sequence partly withheld): f1 bacteriophage origin of replication; arrow indicates direction of (+) strand synthesis
   3835..3939    +  promoter       AmpR promoter: bla
   3940..4800    +  CDS            AmpR: β-lactamase; bla; confers resistance to ampicillin, carbenicillin, and related antibiotics
   4971..5559    +  rep_origin     ori: high-copy-number ColE1/pMB1/pBR322/pUC origin of replication
   5742..5834    +  CDS            lacI (fragment): lac repressor; lacI; The lac repressor binds to the lac operator to inhibit transcription in E. coli. This inhibition can be relieved by adding lactose or isopropyl-β-D-thiogalactopyranoside (IPTG).
   5847..5868    +  protein_bind   CAP binding site: CAP binding activates transcription in the presence of cAMP. E. coli catabolite activator protein
   5883..5913    +  promoter       lac promoter: promoter for the E. coli lac operon
   5921..5937    +  protein_bind   lac operator: The lac repressor binds to the lac operator to inhibit transcription in E. coli. This inhibition can be relieved by adding lactose or isopropyl-β-D-thiogalactopyranoside (IPTG). lac repressor encoded by lacI
   5982..6000    +  promoter       T3 promoter: promoter for bacteriophage T3 RNA polymerase
   6028..6254    +  promoter       RSV promoter: Rous sarcoma virus enhancer/promoter
   6255..6435    +  LTR            5' LTR (truncated): truncated 5' long terminal repeat (LTR) from HIV-1
   6482..6607    +  misc_feature   HIV-1 Ψ: packaging signal of human immunodeficiency virus type 1
   6591..6954    +  CDS            HIV-1 gag (fragment): gag protein from human immunodeficiency virus 1; gag
   7100..7333    +  misc_feature   RRE: The Rev response element (RRE) of HIV-1 allows for Rev-dependent mRNA export from the nucleus to the cytoplasm.
   7710..7736    +  CDS            Rev (fragment): human immunodeficiency virus 1 (HIV-1) Rev protein; rev; enhances nuclear export of unspliced and incompletely spliced viral mRNAs
   7737..8237    +  promoter       hPGK promoter: human phosphoglycerate kinase 1 promoter
   8249..8644    +  CDS            BSD: blasticidin S deaminase; Aspergillus terreus BSD; confers resistance to blasticidin
   8704..8821    +  misc_feature   cPPT/CTS: central polypurine tract and central termination sequence of HIV-1
   8880..8937    +  enhancer       CMV enhancer (fragment): human cytomegalovirus immediate early enhancer
>Addgene plasmid #161665 | IDG_KCNAB3_OE_1 | addgene full sequence | sequence record 319649 | Addgene NGS Result
CGTTACATAACTTACGGTAAATGGCCCGCCTGGCTGACCGCCCAACGACCCCCGCCCATTGACGTCAATA
ATGACGTATGTTCCCATAGTAACGCCAATAGGGACTTTCCATTGACGTCAATGGGTGGAGTATTTACGGT
AAACTGCCCACTTGGCAGTACATCAAGTGTATCATATGCCAAGTACGCCCCCTATTGACGTCAATGACGG
TAAATGGCCCGCCTGGCATTATGCCCAGTACATGACCTTATGGGACTTTCCTACTTGGCAGTACATCTAC
GTATTAGTCATCGCTATTACCATGGTGATGCGGTTTTGGCAGTACATCAATGGGCGTGGATAGCGGTTTG
ACTCACGGGGATTTCCAAGTCTCCACCCCATTGACGTCAATGGGAGTTTGTTTTGGCACCAAAATCAACG
GGACTTTCCAAAATGTCGTAACAACTCCGCCCCATTGACGCAAATGGGCGGTAGGCGTGTACGGTGGGAG
GTCTATATAAGCAGAGCTCTCTGGCTAACTGTCGGGATCAACAAGTTTGTACAAAAAAGTTGGCACCATG
CAGGTGTCTATCGCGTGTACCGAGCAGAACCTTCGCAGCCGGAGCAGTGAGGACCGTCTGTGTGGACCCC
GGCCGGGCCCCGGGGGCGGTAATGGTGGGCCGGCCGGCGGGGGGCACGGGAATCCTCCGGGGGGTGGAGG
GTCTGGCCCCAAGGCCCGAGCTGCACTGGTTCCCCGACCCCCAGCGCCCGCTGGGGCCCTCCGAGAGAGC
ACCGGCCGAGGCACTGGCATGAAATACAGGAACCTAGGGAAGTCTGGTCTTCGGGTATCCTGTCTTGGCC
TAGGTACCTGGGTCACATTTGGTTCTCAGATCTCAGATGAGACAGCAGAGGATGTGCTGACTGTAGCCTA
TGAGCATGGTGTAAACCTGTTTGACACCGCCGAAGTGTACGCAGCAGGAAAGGCTGAAAGAACCCTAGGG
AACATCCTCAAGAGCAAAGGTTGGAGGAGATCAAGCTATGTCATCACTACCAAGATTTTTTGGGGAGGAC
AGGCAGAAACCGAGCGAGGTTTAAGCCGAAAGCACATCATTGAGGGCTTGCGAGGATCCCTGGAACGCCT
CCAGCTGGGATACGTGGACATTGTCTTTGCCAATCGCTCAGACCCCAACTGTCCTATGGAGGAGATTGTG
CGAGCCATGACCTATGTCATCAACCAGGGCCTGGCCCTATACTGGGGGACATCCCGATGGGGGGCTGCAG
AAATCATGGAGGCCTACTCCATGGCCAGACAGTTCAATCTGATTCCTCCAGTGTGTGAACAAGCGGAGCA
CCATCTGTTTCAGAGGGAGAAGGTGGAGATGCAGCTGCCAGAGCTCTACCACAAGATTGGAGTTGGATCA
GTCACTTGGTACCCTCTAGCCTGTGGTCTCATTACTAGCAAGTATGATGGGCGAGTCCCAGATACTTGCA
GGGCCTCCATCAAGGGCTACCAGTGGCTCAAGGACAAAGTGCAGAGTGAAGATGGCAAGAAGCAACAAGC
CAAAGTCATGGACCTTCTTCCTGTCGCTCACCAGCTGGGCTGCACCGTGGCCCAGCTTGCTATTGCGTGG
TGTCTCCGCAGTGAGGGTGTCAGCTCTGTCTTGCTGGGGGTGTCGAGTGCGGAGCAGTTGATAGAACACC
TGGGCGCGCTACAGGTGCTGAGCCAGCTGACCCCGCAGACAGTGATGGAAATAGACGGGCTCCTGGGAAA
CAAGCCGCATTCCAAGAAGTTGCCAACTTTCTTGTACAAAGTGGTTGGTAAGCCTATCCCTAACCCTCTC
CTCGGTCTCGATTCTACGTAGTAATGAGCTAGCGCTAACCGGTGGCGCGTTAAGTCGACAATCAACCTCT
GGATTACAAAATTTGTGAAAGATTGACTGGTATTCTTAACTATGTTGCTCCTTTTACGCTATGTGGATAC
GCTGCTTTAATGCCTTTGTATCATGCTATTGCTTCCCGTATGGCTTTCATTTTCTCCTCCTTGTATAAAT
CCTGGTTGCTGTCTCTTTATGAGGAGTTGTGGCCCGTTGTCAGGCAACGTGGCGTGGTGTGCACTGTGTT
TGCTGACGCAACCCCCACTGGTTGGGGCATTGCCACCACCTGTCAGCTCCTTTCCGGGACTTTCGCTTTC
CCCCTCCCTATTGCCACGGCGGAACTCATCGCCGCCTGCCTTGCCCGCTGCTGGACAGGGGCTCGGCTGT
TGGGCACTGACAATTCCGTGGTGTTGTCGGGGAAATCATCGTCCTTTCCTTGGCTGCTCGCCTGTGTTGC
CACCTGGATTCTGCGCGGGACGTCCTTCTGCTACGTCCCTTCGGCCCTCAATCCAGCGGACCTTCCTTCC
CGCGGCCTGCTGCCGGCTCTGCGGCCTCTTCCGCGTCTTCGCCTTCGCCCTCAGACGAGTCGGATCTCCC
TTTGGGCCGCCTCCCCGCGTCGACTTTAAGACCAATGACTTACAAGGCAGCTGTAGATCTTAGCCACTTT
TTAAAAGAAAAGGGGGGACTGGAAGGGCTAATTCACTCCCAACGAAGACAAGATCTGCTTTTTGCTTGTA
CTGGGTCTCTCTGGTTAGACCAGATCTGAGCCTGGGAGCTCTCTGGCTAACTAGGGAACCCACTGCTTAA
GCCTCAATAAAGCTTGCCTTGAGTGCTTCAAGTAGTGTGTGCCCGTCTGTTGTGTGACTCTGGTAACTAG
AGATCCCTCAGACCCTTTTAGTCAGTGTGGAAAATCTCTAGCAGTACGTATAGTAGTTCATGTCATCTTA
TTATTCAGTATTTATAACTTGCAAAGAAATGAATATCAGAGAGTGAGAGGAACTTGTTTATTGCAGCTTA
TAATGGTTACAAATAAAGCAATAGCATCACAAATTTCACAAATAAAGCATTTTTTTCACTGCATTCTAGT
TGTGGTTTGTCCAAACTCATCAATGTATCTTATCATGTCTGGCTCTAGCTATCCCGCCCCTAACTCCGCC
CATCCCGCCCCTAACTCCGCCCAGTTCCGCCCATTCTCCGCCCCATGGCTGACTAATTTTTTTTATTTAT
GCAGAGGCCGAGGCCGCCTCGGCCTCTGAGCTATTCCAGAAGTAGTGAGGAGGCTTTTTTGGAGGCCTAG
GGACGTACCCAATTCGCCCTATAGTGAGTCGTATTACGCGCGCTCACTGGCCGTCGTTTTACAACGTCGT
GACTGGGAAAACCCTGGCGTTACCCAACTTAATCGCCTTGCAGCACATCCCCCTTTCGCCAGCTGGCGTA
ATAGCGAAGAGGCCCGCACCGATCGCCCTTCCCAACAGTTGCGCAGCCTGAATGGCGAATGGG
[124 nt withheld, positions 3354-3477]
C
[91 nt withheld, positions 3479-3569]
A
[49 nt withheld, positions 3571-3619]
CCTTTGACGTTGGAGTCCACGTTCTTT
[37 nt withheld, positions 3647-3683]
ACCCTATCTCGGTCTATTCTTTTGATTTATAAGGGATTTTGCCGATTTCGGCCTATTGGTTAAAAAATGA
GCTGATTTAACAAAAATTTAACGCGAATTTTAACAAAATATTAACGCTTACAATTTAGGTGGCACTTTTC
GGGGAAATGTGCGCGGAACCCCTATTTGTTTATTTTTCTAAATACATTCAAATATGTATCCGCTCATGAG
ACAATAACCCTGATAAATGCTTCAATAATATTGAAAAAGGAAGAGTATGAGTATTCAACATTTCCGTGTC
GCCCTTATTCCCTTTTTTGCGGCATTTTGCCTTCCTGTTTTTGCTCACCCAGAAACGCTGGTGAAAGTAA
AAGATGCTGAAGATCAGTTGGGTGCACGAGTGGGTTACATCGAACTGGATCTCAACAGCGGTAAGATCCT
TGAGAGTTTTCGCCCCGAAGAACGTTTTCCAATGATGAGCACTTTTAAAGTTCTGCTATGTGGCGCGGTA
TTATCCCGTATTGACGCCGGGCAAGAGCAACTCGGTCGCCGCATACACTATTCTCAGAATGACTTGGTTG
AGTACTCACCAGTCACAGAAAAGCATCTTACGGATGGCATGACAGTAAGAGAATTATGCAGTGCTGCCAT
AACCATGAGTGATAACACTGCGGCCAACTTACTTCTGACAACGATCGGAGGACCGAAGGAGCTAACCGCT
TTTTTGCACAACATGGGGGATCATGTAACTCGCCTTGATCGTTGGGAACCGGAGCTGAATGAAGCCATAC
CAAACGACGAGCGTGACACCACGATGCCTGTAGCAATGGCAACAACGTTGCGCAAACTATTAACTGGCGA
ACTACTTACTCTAGCTTCCCGGCAACAATTAATAGACTGGATGGAGGCGGATAAAGTTGCAGGACCACTT
CTGCGCTCGGCCCTTCCGGCTGGCTGGTTTATTGCTGATAAATCTGGAGCCGGTGAGCGTGGGTCTCGCG
GTATCATTGCAGCACTGGGGCCAGATGGTAAGCCCTCCCGTATCGTAGTTATCTACACGACGGGGAGTCA
GGCAACTATGGATGAACGAAATAGACAGATCGCTGAGATAGGTGCCTCACTGATTAAGCATTGGTAACTG
TCAGACCAAGTTTACTCATATATACTTTAGATTGATTTAAAACTTCATTTTTAATTTAAAAGGATCTAGG
TGAAGATCCTTTTTGATAATCTCATGACCAAAATCCCTTAACGTGAGTTTTCGTTCCACTGAGCGTCAGA
CCCCGTAGAAAAGATCAAAGGATCTTCTTGAGATCCTTTTTTTCTGCGCGTAATCTGCTGCTTGCAAACA
AAAAAACCACCGCTACCAGCGGTGGTTTGTTTGCCGGATCAAGAGCTACCAACTCTTTTTCCGAAGGTAA
CTGGCTTCAGCAGAGCGCAGATACCAAATACTGTTCTTCTAGTGTAGCCGTAGTTAGGCCACCACTTCAA
GAACTCTGTAGCACCGCCTACATACCTCGCTCTGCTAATCCTGTTACCAGTGGCTGCTGCCAGTGGCGAT
AAGTCGTGTCTTACCGGGTTGGACTCAAGACGATAGTTACCGGATAAGGCGCAGCGGTCGGGCTGAACGG
GGGGTTCGTGCACACAGCCCAGCTTGGAGCGAACGACCTACACCGAACTGAGATACCTACAGCGTGAGCT
ATGAGAAAGCGCCACGCTTCCCGAAGGGAGAAAGGCGGACAGGTATCCGGTAAGCGGCAGGGTCGGAACA
GGAGAGCGCACGAGGGAGCTTCCAGGGGGAAACGCCTGGTATCTTTATAGTCCTGTCGGGTTTCGCCACC
TCTGACTTGAGCGTCGATTTTTGTGATGCTCGTCAGGGGGGCGGAGCCTATGGAAAAACGCCAGCAACGC
GGCCTTTTTACGGTTCCTGGCCTTTTGCTGGCCTTTTGCTCACATGTTCTTTCCTGCGTTATCCCCTGAT
TCTGTGGATAACCGTATTACCGCCTTTGAGTGAGCTGATACCGCTCGCCGCAGCCGAACGACCGAGCGCA
GCGAGTCAGTGAGCGAGGAAGCGGAAGAGCGCCCAATACGCAAACCGCCTCTCCCCGCGCGTTGGCCGAT
TCATTAATGCAGCTGGCACGACAGGTTTCCCGACTGGAAAGCGGGCAGTGAGCGCAACGCAATTAATGTG
AGTTAGCTCACTCATTAGGCACCCCAGGCTTTACACTTTATGCTTCCGGCTCGTATGTTGTGTGGAATTG
TGAGCGGATAACAATTTCACACAGGAAACAGCTATGACCATGATTACGCCAAGCGCGCAATTAACCCTCA
CTAAAGGGAACAAAAGCTGGAGCTGCAAGCTTAATGTAGTCTTATGCAATACTCTTGTAGTCTTGCAACA
TGGTAACGATGAGTTAGCAACATGCCTTACAAGGAGAGAAAAAGCACCGTGCATGCCGATTGGTGGAAGT
AAGGTGGTACGATCGTGCCTTATTAGGAAGGCAACAGACGGGTCTGACATGGATTGGACGAACCACTGAA
TTGCCGCATTGCAGAGATATTGTATTTAAGTGCCTAGCTCGATACATAAACGGGTCTCTCTGGTTAGACC
AGATCTGAGCCTGGGAGCTCTCTGGCTAACTAGGGAACCCACTGCTTAAGCCTCAATAAAGCTTGCCTTG
AGTGCTTCAAGTAGTGTGTGCCCGTCTGTTGTGTGACTCTGGTAACTAGAGATCCCTCAGACCCTTTTAG
TCAGTGTGGAAAATCTCTAGCAGTGGCGCCCGAACAGGGACTTGAAAGCGAAAGGGAAACCAGAGGAGCT
CTCTCGACGCAGGACTCGGCTTGCTGAAGCGCGCACGGCAAGAGGCGAGGGGCGGCGACTGGTGAGTACG
CCAAAAATTTTGACTAGCGGAGGCTAGAAGGAGAGAGATGGGTGCGAGAGCGTCAGTATTAAGCGGGGGA
GAATTAGATCGCGATGGGAAAAAATTCGGTTAAGGCCAGGGGGAAAGAAAAAATATAAATTAAAACATAT
AGTATGGGCAAGCAGGGAGCTAGAACGATTCGCAGTTAATCCTGGCCTGTTAGAAACATCAGAAGGCTGT
AGACAAATACTGGGACAGCTACAACCATCCCTTCAGACAGGATCAGAAGAACTTAGATCATTATATAATA
CAGTAGCAACCCTCTATTGTGTGCATCAAAGGATAGAGATAAAAGACACCAAGGAAGCTTTAGACAAGAT
AGAGGAAGAGCAAAACAAAAGTAAGACCACCGCACAGCAAGCGGCCGCTGATCTTCAGACCTGGAGGAGG
AGATATGAGGGACAATTGGAGAAGTGAATTATATAAATATAAAGTAGTAAAAATTGAACCATTAGGAGTA
GCACCCACCAAGGCAAAGAGAAGAGTGGTGCAGAGAGAAAAAAGAGCAGTGGGAATAGGAGCTTTGTTCC
TTGGGTTCTTGGGAGCAGCAGGAAGCACTATGGGCGCAGCGTCAATGACGCTGACGGTACAGGCCAGACA
ATTATTGTCTGGTATAGTGCAGCAGCAGAACAATTTGCTGAGGGCTATTGAGGCGCAACAGCATCTGTTG
CAACTCACAGTCTGGGGCATCAAGCAGCTCCAGGCAAGAATCCTGGCTGTGGAAAGATACCTAAAGGATC
AACAGCTCCTGGGGATTTGGGGTTGCTCTGGAAAACTCATTTGCACCACTGCTGTGCCTTGGAATGCTAG
TTGGAGTAATAAATCTCTGGAACAGATTTGGAATCACACGACCTGGATGGAGTGGGACAGAGAAATTAAC
AATTACACAAGCTTAATACACTCCTTAATTGAAGAATCGCAAAACCAGCAAGAAAAGAATGAACAAGAAT
TATTGGAATTAGATAAATGGGCAAGTTTGTGGAATTGGTTTAACATAACAAATTGGCTGTGGTATATAAA
ATTATTCATAATGATAGTAGGAGGCTTGGTAGGTTTAAGAATAGTTTTTGCTGTACTTTCTATAGTGAAT
AGAGTTAGGCAGGGATATTCACCATTATCGTTTCAGACCCACCTCCCAACCCCGAGGGGACCCTTGCGCC
TTTTCCAAGGCAGCCCTGGGTTTGCGCAGGGACGCGGCTGCTCTGGGCGTGGTTCCGGGAAACGCAGCGG
CGCCGACCCTGGGTCTCGCACATTCTTCACGTCCGTTCGCAGCGTCACCCGGATCTTCGCCGCTACCCTT
GTGGGCCCCCCGGCGACGCTTCCTGCTCCGCCCCTAAGTCGGGAAGGTTCCTTGCGGTTCGCGGCGTGCC
GGACGTGACAAACGGAAGCCGCACGTCTCACTAGTACCCTCGCAGACGGACAGCGCCAGGGAGCAATGGC
AGCGCGCCGACCGCGATGGGCTGTGGCCAATAGCGGCTGCTCAGCAGGGCGCGCCGAGAGCAGCGGCCGG
GAAGGGGCGGTGCGGGAGGCGGGGTGTGGGGCGGTAGTGTGGGCCCTGTTCCTGCCCGCGCGGTGTTCCG
CATTCTGCAAGCCTCCGGAGCGCACGTCGGCAGTCGGCTCCCTCGTTGACCGAATCACCGACCTCTCTCC
CCAGGGGGTACCACCATGGCCAAGCCTTTGTCTCAAGAAGAATCCACCCTCATTGAAAGAGCAACGGCTA
CAATCAACAGCATCCCCATCTCTGAAGACTACAGCGTCGCCAGCGCAGCTCTCTCTAGCGACGGCCGCAT
CTTCACTGGTGTCAATGTATATCATTTTACTGGGGGACCTTGTGCAGAACTCGTGGTGCTGGGCACTGCT
GCTGCTGCGGCAGCTGGCAACCTGACTTGTATCGTCGCGATCGGAAATGAGAACAGGGGCATCTTGAGCC
CCTGCGGACGGTGCCGACAGGTGCTTCTCGATCTGCATCCTGGGATCAAAGCCATAGTGAAGGACAGTGA
TGGACAGCCGACGGCAGTTGGGATTCGTGAATTGCTGCCCTCTGGTTATGTGTGGGAGGGCCTGCAGCTG
CAGTAGTAAGAATTCTAGATCTTGAGACAAATGGCAGTATTCATCCACAATTTTAAAAGAAAAGGGGGGA
TTGGGGGGTACAGTGCAGGGGAAAGAATAGTAGACATAATAGCAACAGACATACAAACTAAAGAATTACA
AAAACAAATTACAAAAATTCAAAATTTTCGGGTTTATTACAGGGACAGCAGAGATCCACTTTGGCGCCGG
CTCGAGGGGGCCCGGGGTTATTAATAGTAATCAATTACGGGGTCATTAGTTCATAGCCCATATATGGAGT
TCCG
