>Addgene plasmid #161665 | IDG_KCNAB3_OE_1 | depositor partial sequence | sequence record 313364 | Partial Sequence
ATGCAGGTGTCTATCGCGTGTACCGAGCAGAACCTTCGCAGCCGGAGCAGTGAGGACCGTCTGTGTGGAC
CCCGGCCGGGCCCCGGGGGCGGTAATGGTGGGCCGGCCGGCGGGGGGCACGGGAATCCTCCGGGGGGTGG
AGGGTCTGGCCCCAAGGCCCGAGCTGCACTGGTTCCCCGACCCCCAGCGCCCGCTGGGGCCCTCCGAGAG
AGCACCGGCCGAGGCACTGGCATGAAATACAGGAACCTAGGGAAGTCTGGTCTTCGGGTATCCTGTCTTG
GCCTAGGTACCTGGGTCACATTTGGTTCTCAGATCTCAGATGAGACAGCAGAGGATGTGCTGACTGTAGC
CTATGAGCATGGTGTAAACCTGTTTGACACCGCCGAAGTGTACGCAGCAGGAAAGGCTGAAAGAACCCTA
GGGAACATCCTCAAGAGCAAAGGTTGGAGGAGATCAAGCTATGTCATCACTACCAAGATTTTTTGGGGAG
GACAGGCAGAAACCGAGCGAGGTTTAAGCCGAAAGCACATCATTGAGGGCTTGCGAGGATCCCTGGAACG
CCTCCAGCTGGGATACGTGGACATTGTCTTTGCCAATCGCTCAGACCCCAACTGTCCTATGGAGGAGATT
GTGCGAGCCATGACCTATGTCATCAACCAGGGCCTGGCCCTATACTGGGGGACATCCCGATGGGGGGCTG
CAGAAATCATGGAGGCCTACTCCATGGCCAGACAGTTCAATCTGATTCCTCCAGTGTGTGAACAAGCGGA
GCACCATCTGTTTCAGAGGGAGAAGGTGGAGATGCAGCTGCCAGAGCTCTACCACAAGATTGGAGTTGGA
TCAGTCACTTGGTACCCTCTAGCCTGTGGTCTCATTACTAGCAAGTATGATGGGCGAGTCCCAGATACTT
GCAGGGCCTCCATCAAGGGCTACCAGTGGCTCAAGGACAAAGTGCAGAGTGAAGATGGCAAGAAGCAACA
AGCCAAAGTCATGGACCTTCTTCCTGTCGCTCACCAGCTGGGCTGCACCGTGGCCCAGCTTGCTATTGCG
TGGTGTCTCCGCAGTGAGGGTGTCAGCTCTGTCTTGCTGGGGGTGTCGAGTGCGGAGCAGTTGATAGAAC
ACCTGGGCGCGCTACAGGTGCTGAGCCAGCTGACCCCGCAGACAGTGATGGAAATAGACGGGCTCCTGGG
AAACAAGCCGCATTCCAAGAAGTTGCCAACTTTCTTGTACAAAGTGGTTGGTAAGCCTATCCCTAACCCT
CTCCTCGGTCTCGATTCTACGTAG
